Addgene plasmid #42962: pGL4-SSA
Depositing lab: Takashi Yamamoto. Depositing organization: Hiroshima University. Publication: Targeted mutagenesis in the sea urchin embryo using zinc-finger nucleases. Ochiai H, Fujita K, Suzuki K, Nishikawa M, Shibata T, Sakamoto N, Yamamoto T. Genes Cells. 2010 Aug;15(8):875-85. doi: 10.1111/j.1365-2443.2010.01425.x. Epub 2010 Jul 2. PubMed 20604805.
Backbone
  Vector backbone: pGL4
  Backbone manufacturer: Promega
  Total vector size (bp): 5672
  Vector type: Mammalian Expression
Growth in bacteria
  Bacterial resistance: Ampicillin, 100 μg/mL
  Growth temperature: 37°C
  Growth strain: XL1 Blue
  Copy number: High Copy
Gene/Insert
  Gene/Insert name: Luciferase
  Promoter: CMV
  Cloning method: Unknown
  Sequencing primers: 5′ CGCAAATGGGCGGTAGGCGTG
Terms and licenses: Academic/Nonprofit Terms; Industry Terms: Not Available to Industry
Depositor comments: Additional article reference: doi: 10.1111/gtc.12037 For more information on Yamamoto TALEN Add-On Plasmids please refer to: http://www.addgene.org/TALEN/Yamamotolab/
How to cite: pGL4-SSA was a gift from Takashi Yamamoto (Addgene plasmid # 42962)
