[The description below was written by a language model from this plasmid's Addgene catalogue record and pLannotate feature annotations shown in this document.]
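Description:
pGL4-SSA is a 5,672 bp mammalian expression reporter built on the Promega pGL4 backbone. It is propagated in E. coli as a high-copy plasmid through a ColE1/pUC-type origin and selected with ampicillin via a complete β-lactamase gene. The annotation also picks up short fragments resembling SV40 large T antigen and a tetracycline resistance gene. These appear to be non-functional backbone remnants rather than working markers.

The payload is firefly luciferase (the synthetic luc2 version) under the human cytomegalovirus immediate early enhancer and promoter, with an SV40 polyadenylation signal downstream. A synthetic poly(A) signal and an RNA polymerase II transcriptional pause site lie upstream of the CMV enhancer, a standard pGL4 arrangement that limits read-through transcription from the backbone into the reporter. The luciferase coding sequence is not annotated as one intact open reading frame. Instead it appears as two separate fragments of about 1.1 kb and 1.3 kb, separated by a short gap of roughly 45 bp. Their combined length exceeds that of a single luc2 gene, which implies that the two pieces share an overlapping repeated segment.

This layout fits the "SSA" in the name, which most likely refers to a single-strand annealing assay, although the record does not spell this out. In such a reporter, a nuclease target site is placed between the overlapping halves, and cleavage there promotes annealing of the repeats to restore a functional luciferase gene. The associated publication on zinc-finger nuclease mutagenesis and the depositor's reference to TALEN add-on plasmids support its use for measuring the activity of engineered nucleases in transfected cells. The record does not describe the sequence between the two fragments.
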