Features (pLannotate 1.2.2; 13 found; start..end, strand, type, name):
     80..383     +  enhancer       CMV enhancer: human cytomegalovirus immediate early enhancer
    384..587     +  promoter       CMV promoter: human cytomegalovirus (CMV) immediate early promoter
    610..646     +  misc_feature   MCS (fragment): multiple cloning site
    676..1806    +  CDS            luciferase (fragment): firefly luciferase synthetic luc2 version of the luciferase gene
   1852..3171    +  CDS            luciferase (fragment): firefly luciferase synthetic luc2 version of the luciferase gene
   3226..3347    -  polyA_signal   SV40 poly(A) signal: SV40 polyadenylation signal
   3370..3438    -  CDS            large T antigen (fragment): large T antigen from SV40 (simian virus 40)
   3454..3586    +  CDS            TcR (fragment): tetracycline efflux protein; tet; confers resistance to tetracycline
   3766..4354    -  rep_origin     ori: high-copy-number ColE1/pMB1/pBR322/pUC origin of replication
   4554..5414    -  CDS            AmpR: β-lactamase confers resistance to ampicillin, carbenicillin, and related antibiotics
   5415..5456    -  promoter       AmpR promoter (fragment): bla
   5519..5567    +  polyA_signal   poly(A) signal: synthetic polyadenylation signal
   5581..5672    +  misc_feature   pause site: RNA polymerase II transcriptional pause signal from the human α2 globin gene
>Addgene plasmid #42962 | pGL4-SSA | depositor full sequence | sequence record 58227 | pGL4-SSA sequence 5672 bps
GGCCTAACTGGCCGGTACCTAGTTATTAATAGTAATCAATTACGGGGTCATTAGTTCATAGCCCATATAT
GGAGTTCCGCGTTACATAACTTACGGTAAATGGCCCGCCTGGCTGACCGCCCAACGACCCCCGCCCATTG
ACGTCAATAATGACGTATGTTCCCATAGTAACGCCAATAGGGACTTTCCATTGACGTCAATGGGTGGAGT
ATTTACGGTAAACTGCCCACTTGGCAGTACATCAAGTGTATCATATGCCAAGTACGCCCCCTATTGACGT
CAATGACGGTAAATGGCCCGCCTGGCATTATGCCCAGTACATGACCTTATGGGACTTTCCTACTTGGCAG
TACATCTACGTATTAGTCATCGCTATTACCATGGTGATGCGGTTTTGGCAGTACATCAATGGGCGTGGAT
AGCGGTTTGACTCACGGGGATTTCCAAGTCTCCACCCCATTGACGTCAATGGGAGTTTGTTTTGGCACCA
AAATCAACGGGACTTTCCAAAATGTCGTAACAACTCCGCCCCATTGACGCAAATGGGCGGTAGGCGTGTA
CGGTGGGAGGTCTATATAAGCAGAGCTGGTTTAGTGAACCGTCAGATCCGCTAGCGCTACCGGACTCAGA
TCTCGAGCTCAAGCTTGGCAATCCGGTACTGTTGGTAAAGCCACCATGGAAGATGCCAAAAACATTAAGA
AGGGCCCAGCGCCATTCTACCCACTCGAAGACGGGACCGCCGGCGAGCAGCTGCACAAAGCCATGAAGCG
CTACGCCCTGGTGCCCGGCACCATCGCCTTTACCGACGCACATATCGAGGTGGACATTACCTACGCCGAG
TACTTCGAGATGAGCGTTCGGCTGGCAGAAGCTATGAAGCGCTATGGGCTGAATACAAACCATCGGATCG
TGGTGTGCAGCGAGAATAGCTTGCAGTTCTTCATGCCCGTGTTGGGTGCCCTGTTCATCGGTGTGGCTGT
GGCCCCAGCTAACGACATCTACAACGAGCGCGAGCTGCTGAACAGCATGGGCATCAGCCAGCCCACCGTC
GTATTCGTGAGCAAGAAAGGGCTGCAAAAGATCCTCAACGTGCAAAAGAAGCTACCGATCATACAAAAGA
TCATCATCATGGATAGCAAGACCGACTACCAGGGCTTCCAAAGCATGTACACCTTCGTGACTTCCCATTT
GCCACCCGGCTTCAACGAGTACGACTTCGTGCCCGAGAGCTTCGACCGGGACAAAACCATCGCCCTGATC
ATGAACAGTAGTGGCAGTACCGGATTGCCCAAGGGCGTAGCCCTACCGCACCGCACCGCTTGTGTCCGAT
TCAGTCATGCCCGCGACCCCATCTTCGGCAACCAGATCATCCCCGACACCGCTATCCTCAGCGTGGTGCC
ATTTCACCACGGCTTCGGCATGTTCACCACGCTGGGCTACTTGATCTGCGGCTTTCGGGTCGTGCTCATG
TACCGCTTCGAGGAGGAGCTATTCTTGCGCAGCTTGCAAGACTATAAGATTCAATCTGCCCTGCTGGTGC
CCACACTATTTAGCTTCTTCGCTAAGAGCACTCTCATCGACAAGTACGACCTAAGCAACTTGCACGAGAT
CGCCAGCGGCGGGGCGCCGCTCAGCAAGGAGGTAGGTGAGGCCGTGGCCAAACGCTTCCACCTACCAGGC
ATCCGCCAGGGCTACGGCCTGACAGAAACAACCAGCGCCATTCTGATCACCCCCGAAGGGGACGACAAGC
CTGGCGCAGTAGGCAAGGTGGTGCCCTTCTTCGAGGCTAAGGTGGTGGACTTGGACTAGGGTCTCTGTCG
TGCCCGGGTACTGATGTACCGTGAGACCTAGGAGCGCGAGCTGCTGAACAGCATGGGCATCAGCCAGCCC
ACCGTCGTATTCGTGAGCAAGAAAGGGCTGCAAAAGATCCTCAACGTGCAAAAGAAGCTACCGATCATAC
AAAAGATCATCATCATGGATAGCAAGACCGACTACCAGGGCTTCCAAAGCATGTACACCTTCGTGACTTC
CCATTTGCCACCCGGCTTCAACGAGTACGACTTCGTGCCCGAGAGCTTCGACCGGGACAAAACCATCGCC
CTGATCATGAACAGTAGTGGCAGTACCGGATTGCCCAAGGGCGTAGCCCTACCGCACCGCACCGCTTGTG
TCCGATTCAGTCATGCCCGCGACCCCATCTTCGGCAACCAGATCATCCCCGACACCGCTATCCTCAGCGT
GGTGCCATTTCACCACGGCTTCGGCATGTTCACCACGCTGGGCTACTTGATCTGCGGCTTTCGGGTCGTG
CTCATGTACCGCTTCGAGGAGGAGCTATTCTTGCGCAGCTTGCAAGACTATAAGATTCAATCTGCCCTGC
TGGTGCCCACACTATTTAGCTTCTTCGCTAAGAGCACTCTCATCGACAAGTACGACCTAAGCAACTTGCA
CGAGATCGCCAGCGGCGGGGCGCCGCTCAGCAAGGAGGTAGGTGAGGCCGTGGCCAAACGCTTCCACCTA
CCAGGCATCCGCCAGGGCTACGGCCTGACAGAAACAACCAGCGCCATTCTGATCACCCCCGAAGGGGACG
ACAAGCCTGGCGCAGTAGGCAAGGTGGTGCCCTTCTTCGAGGCTAAGGTGGTGGACTTGGACACCGGTAA
GACACTGGGTGTGAACCAGCGCGGCGAGCTGTGCGTCCGTGGCCCCATGATCATGAGCGGCTACGTTAAC
AACCCCGAGGCTACAAACGCTCTCATCGACAAGGACGGCTGGCTGCACAGCGGCGACATCGCCTACTGGG
ACGAGGACGAGCACTTCTTCATCGTGGACCGGCTGAAGAGCCTGATCAAATACAAGGGCTACCAGGTAGC
CCCAGCCGAACTGGAGAGCATCCTGCTGCAACACCCCAACATCTTCGACGCCGGGGTCGCCGGCCTGCCC
GACGACGATGCCGGCGAGCTGCCCGCCGCAGTCGTCGTGCTGGAACACGGTAAAACCATGACCGAGAAGG
AGATCGTGGACTATGTGGCCAGCCAGGTTACAACCGCCAAGAAGCTGCGCGGTGGTGTTGTGTTCGTGGA
CGAGGTGCCTAAAGGACTGACCGGCAAGTTGGACGCCCGCAAGATCCGCGAGATTCTCATTAAGGCCAAG
AAGGGCGGCAAGATCGCCGTGAATTCTTAACTGCAGTCTAGAGTCGGGGCGGCCGGCCGCTTCGAGCAGA
CATGATAAGATACATTGATGAGTTTGGACAAACCACAACTAGAATGCAGTGAAAAAAATGCTTTATTTGT
GAAATTTGTGATGCTATTGCTTTATTTGTAACCATTATAAGCTGCAATAAACAAGTTAACAACAACAATT
GCATTCATTTTATGTTTCAGGTTCAGGGGGAGGTGTGGGAGGTTTTTTAAAGCAAGTAAAACCTCTACAA
ATGTGGTAAAATCGATAAGGATCCGTCGACCGATGCCCTTGAGAGCCTTCAACCCAGTCAGCTCCTTCCG
GTGGGCGCGGGGCATGACTATCGTCGCCGCACTTATGACTGTCTTCTTTATCATGCAACTCGTAGGACAG
GTGCCGGCAGCGCTCTTCCGCTTCCTCGCTCACTGACTCGCTGCGCTCGGTCGTTCGGCTGCGGCGAGCG
GTATCAGCTCACTCAAAGGCGGTAATACGGTTATCCACAGAATCAGGGGATAACGCAGGAAAGAACATGT
GAGCAAAAGGCCAGCAAAAGGCCAGGAACCGTAAAAAGGCCGCGTTGCTGGCGTTTTTCCATAGGCTCCG
CCCCCCTGACGAGCATCACAAAAATCGACGCTCAAGTCAGAGGTGGCGAAACCCGACAGGACTATAAAGA
TACCAGGCGTTTCCCCCTGGAAGCTCCCTCGTGCGCTCTCCTGTTCCGACCCTGCCGCTTACCGGATACC
TGTCCGCCTTTCTCCCTTCGGGAAGCGTGGCGCTTTCTCATAGCTCACGCTGTAGGTATCTCAGTTCGGT
GTAGGTCGTTCGCTCCAAGCTGGGCTGTGTGCACGAACCCCCCGTTCAGCCCGACCGCTGCGCCTTATCC
GGTAACTATCGTCTTGAGTCCAACCCGGTAAGACACGACTTATCGCCACTGGCAGCAGCCACTGGTAACA
GGATTAGCAGAGCGAGGTATGTAGGCGGTGCTACAGAGTTCTTGAAGTGGTGGCCTAACTACGGCTACAC
TAGAAGAACAGTATTTGGTATCTGCGCTCTGCTGAAGCCAGTTACCTTCGGAAAAAGAGTTGGTAGCTCT
TGATCCGGCAAACAAACCACCGCTGGTAGCGGTGGTTTTTTTGTTTGCAAGCAGCAGATTACGCGCAGAA
AAAAAGGATCTCAAGAAGATCCTTTGATCTTTTCTACGGGGTCTGACGCTCAGTGGAACGAAAACTCACG
TTAAGGGATTTTGGTCATGAGATTATCAAAAAGGATCTTCACCTAGATCCTTTTAAATTAAAAATGAAGT
TTTAAATCAATCTAAAGTATATATGAGTAAACTTGGTCTGACAGCGGCCGCAAATGCTAAACCACTGCAG
TGGTTACCAGTGCTTGATCAGTGAGGCACCGATCTCAGCGATCTGCCTATTTCGTTCGTCCATAGTGGCC
TGACTCCCCGTCGTGTAGATCACTACGATTCGTGAGGGCTTACCATCAGGCCCCAGCGCAGCAATGATGC
CGCGAGAGCCGCGTTCACCGGCCCCCGATTTGTCAGCAATGAACCAGCCAGCAGGGAGGGCCGAGCGAAG
AAGTGGTCCTGCTACTTTGTCCGCCTCCATCCAGTCTATGAGCTGCTGTCGTGATGCTAGAGTAAGAAGT
TCGCCAGTGAGTAGTTTCCGAAGAGTTGTGGCCATTGCTACTGGCATCGTGGTATCACGCTCGTCGTTCG
GTATGGCTTCGTTCAACTCTGGTTCCCAGCGGTCAAGCCGGGTCACATGATCACCCATATTATGAAGAAA
TGCAGTCAGCTCCTTAGGGCCTCCGATCGTTGTCAGAAGTAAGTTGGCCGCGGTGTTGTCGCTCATGGTA
ATGGCAGCACTACACAATTCTCTTACCGTCATGCCATCCGTAAGATGCTTTTCCGTGACCGGCGAGTACT
CAACCAAGTCGTTTTGTGAGTAGTGTATACGGCGACCAAGCTGCTCTTGCCCGGCGTCTATACGGGACAA
CACCGCGCCACATAGCAGTACTTTGAAAGTGCTCATCATCGGGAATCGTTCTTCGGGGCGGAAAGACTCA
AGGATCTTGCCGCTATTGAGATCCAGTTCGATATAGCCCACTCTTGCACCCAGTTGATCTTCAGCATCTT
TTACTTTCACCAGCGTTTCGGGGTGTGCAAAAACAGGCAAGCAAAATGCCGCAAAGAAGGGAATGAGTGC
GACACGAAAATGTTGGATGCTCATACTCGTCCTTTTTCAATATTATTGAAGCATTTATCAGGGTTACTAG
TACGTCTCTCAAGGATAAGTAAGTAATATTAAGGTACGGGAGGTATTGGACAGGCCGCAATAAAATATCT
TTATTTTCATTACATCTGTGTGTTGGTTTTTTGTGTGAATCGATAGTACTAACATACGCTCTCCATCAAA
ACAAAACGAAACAAAACAAACTAGCAAAATAGGCTGTCCCCAGTGCAAGTGCAGGTGCCAGAACATTTCT
CT
