>Addgene plasmid #42962 | pGL4-SSA | addgene partial sequence | sequence record 78881 | CMV-F 5'-CGCAAATGGGCGGTAGGCGTG-3'
TGGTTTAGTGAACCGTCAGATCCGCTAGCGCTACCGGACTCAGATCTCGAGCTCAAGCTTGGCAATCCGG
TACTGTTGGTAAAGCCACCATGGAAGATGCCAAAAACATTAAGAAGGGCCCAGCGCCATTCTACCCACTC
GAAGACGGGACCGCCGGCGAGCAGCTGCACAAAGCCATGAAGCGCTACGCCCTGGTGCCCGGCACCATCG
CCTTTACCGACGCACATATCGAGGTGGACATTACCTACGCCGAGTACTTCGAGATGAGCGTTCGGCTGGC
AGAAGCTATGAAGCGCTATGGGCTGAATACAAACCATCGGATCGTGGTGTGCAGCGAGAATAGCTTGCAG
TTCTTCATGCCCGTGTTGGGTGCCCTGTTCATCGGTGTGGCTGTGGCCCCAGCTAACGACATCTACAACG
AGCGCGAGCTGCTGAACAGCATGGGCATCAGCCAGCCCACCGTCGTATTCGTGAGCAAGAAAGGGCTGCA
AAAGATCCTCAACGTGCAAAAGAAGCTACCGATCATACAAAAGATCATCATCATGGATAGCAAGACCGAC
TACCAGGGCTTCCAAAGCATGTACACCTTCGTGACTTCCCATTTGCCACCCGGCTTCAACGAGTACGACT
TCGTGCCCGAGAGCTTCGACCGGGACAAAACCATCGCCCTGATCATGAACAGTAGTGGCAGTACCGGATT
GCCCAAGGGCGTAGCCCTACCGCACCGCACCGCTTGTGTCCGATTCAGTCATGCCCGCGACCCCATCTTC
GGCAACCAGATCATCCCCGACACCGCTATCCTCAGCGTGGTGCCATTTCACCACGGCTTCGGCATGTTCA
CCACGCTGGGCTACTTGATCTGCGGCTTTCGGGTCGTGCTCATGTACCGCTTCGAGGAGGAGCTATTCTT
GCGCAGCTTGCAAGACTATAAGA
